Addgene plasmid #236703: pAAVLINKv1-pCALM1-Cre-3' CECR2
Purpose: 3' AAVLINK plasmid for CECR2 expression
Depositing lab: Zhonghua Lu. Publication: AAVLINK: A potent DNA-recombination method for large cargo delivery in gene therapy. Lin J, Lin Y, Liu N, Cao W, Zhang J, Wen S, Zhang Y, Liao W, Hong Z, Lin Y, Liu Q, Liu H, Li Q, Chen B, Li M, Luo Z, Yang L, Yang Y, Zheng SH, Wang Y, Chu H, Hu Y, Qin Y, Luo BX, Tian S, Chen Y, Yan T, Yang L, Wang H, Liu T, Jiang Y, Lu Z. Cell. 2026 Feb 5;189(3):969-986.e17. doi: 10.1016/j.cell.2025.12.039. Epub 2026 Jan 27. PubMed 41605211.
Backbone
  Vector backbone: pAAV-hSyn-EGFP
  Backbone manufacturer: Addgene
  Vector type: AAV, Cre/Lox
Growth in bacteria
  Bacterial resistance: Ampicillin, 100 μg/mL
  Growth temperature: 37°C
  Growth strain: NEB Stable
  Copy number: High Copy
Gene/Insert
  Gene/Insert name: CECR2
  Species: H. sapiens (human)
  Entrez Gene: CECR2
  Promoter: pCALM1
  Tag / fusion protein: FLAG (C terminal on insert)
  Cloning method: Restriction Enzyme; 5′ cloning site unknown (unknown if destroyed); 3′ cloning site unknown (unknown if destroyed)
  Sequencing primers: 5′ n/a
Terms and licenses: Academic/Nonprofit Terms; Industry Terms: Not Available to Industry
Depositor comments: See publication for corresponding AAV Link vectors.
How to cite: pAAVLINKv1-pCALM1-Cre-3' CECR2 was a gift from Zhonghua Lu (Addgene plasmid # 236703 ; http://n2t.net/addgene:236703 ; RRID:Addgene_236703)
