[The description below was written by a language model from this plasmid's Addgene catalogue record and pLannotate feature annotations shown in this document.]
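Description:
pAAVLINKv1-pCALM1-Cre-3' CECR2 is an AAV transfer plasmid built on the pAAV-hSyn-EGFP backbone. It serves as the 3' half of a two-vector AAVLINK pair for delivering human CECR2, a chromatin-reader component of CERF and ISWI-type remodeling complexes whose coding sequence is too large for comfortable packaging in a single AAV. The plasmid is about 6.7 kb. It is maintained in bacteria through a high-copy ColE1/pUC origin and ampicillin resistance, and also carries an f1 origin. AAV2 inverted terminal repeats bracket the payload. One is annotated intact and the other only as short fragments, which may reflect incomplete sequencing or annotation of this structured region.

Reading in the sense direction between the ITRs, the cassette starts with a Cre recombinase coding sequence. The catalogue names pCALM1 as the promoter, although no promoter feature is annotated in the roughly 180 nt between Cre and the ITR. Downstream of Cre lie fragments of a chimeric β-globin/immunoglobulin intron with a partially annotated lox2272 site embedded between them. These are followed by a C-terminal portion of CECR2 (about 1.9 kb) fused to a 3xFLAG tag, then WPRE fragments and an SV40 polyadenylation signal.

This layout suggests that Cre made from this vector recombines the lox2272 site with a matching site on the partner 5' vector. That would join the two genomes so the lox scar sits within an intron and is spliced out, giving a full-length FLAG-tagged CECR2 transcript. The record does not spell out this mechanism or identify the partner construct, referring instead to the associated publication. Its stated use is large-cargo gene delivery by DNA recombination.
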