Features (pLannotate 1.2.2; 20 found; start..end, strand, type, name):
     19..879     -  CDS            AmpR: β-lactamase; bla; confers resistance to ampicillin, carbenicillin, and related antibiotics
    880..984     -  promoter       AmpR promoter: bla
   1079..1114    +  CDS            rop (fragment): Rop protein, which maintains plasmids at low copy number; rop
   1216..1265    +  misc_feature   bom (fragment): basis of mobility region from pBR322
   1266..1721    -  rep_origin     f1 ori (sequence partly withheld): f1 bacteriophage origin of replication; arrow indicates direction of (+) strand synthesis
   1740..1791    +  misc_feature   bom (fragment): basis of mobility region from pBR322
   1796..1936    -  repeat_region  AAV2 ITR: inverted terminal repeat of adeno-associated virus serotype 2 inverted
   2042..2109    +  polyA_signal   SV40 poly(A) signal (fragment): SV40 polyadenylation signal
   2113..2156    +  polyA_signal   SV40 poly(A) signal (fragment): SV40 polyadenylation signal
   2155..2239    -  misc_feature   WPRE (fragment): woodchuck hepatitis virus posttranscriptional regulatory element
   2245..2402    -  misc_feature   WPRE (fragment): woodchuck hepatitis virus posttranscriptional regulatory element
   2426..2491    -  CDS            3xFLAG: three tandem FLAG® epitope tags, followed by an enterokinase cleavage site
   2500..4386    -  CDS            CECR2 (fragment): CECR2_HUMAN - Also known as KIAA1740. Experimental evidence at protein level: Swiss-Prot protein existence level 1. Chromatin reader component of histone-modifying complexes, such as the CERF (CECR2-containing-remodeling factor) complex and ISWI- type complex (PubMed:15640247, PubMed:26365797, PubMed:22464331). It thereby plays a role in various processes during development: required during embryogenesis for neural tube closure and inner ear development. In adults, required for spermatogenesis, via the formation of ISWI-type chromatin complexes (By similarity). In histone-modifying complexes,
   4380..4471    -  intron         chimeric intron (fragment): chimera between introns from human β-globin and immunoglobulin heavy chain genes
   4481..4505    -  protein_bind   lox2272 (fragment): Cre-mediated recombination occurs in the 8-bp core sequence (GGATACTT). lox2272 sites are compatible with each other, but incompatible with loxP or loxN sites (Lee and Saito, 1988). Cre recombinase
   4512..4552    -  intron         chimeric intron (fragment): chimera between introns from human β-globin and immunoglobulin heavy chain genes
   4556..5584    -  CDS            cre: RECR_BPP1 - Experimental evidence at protein level: Swiss-Prot protein existence level 1. Catalyzes site-specific recombination between two 34-base- pair LOXP sites. Its role is to maintain the phage genome as a monomeric unit-copy plasmid in the lysogenic state. From Escherichia phage P1 (Bacteriophage P1).
   5766..5793    -  repeat_region  AAV2 ITR (fragment): inverted terminal repeat of adeno-associated virus serotype 2 inverted
   5822..5849    -  repeat_region  AAV2 ITR (fragment): inverted terminal repeat of adeno-associated virus serotype 2 inverted
   5922..6510    -  rep_origin     ori: high-copy-number ColE1/pMB1/pBR322/pUC origin of replication
>Addgene plasmid #236703 | pAAVLINKv1-pCALM1-Cre-3' CECR2 | addgene full sequence | sequence record 476858 | Addgene NGS Result
GTAAACTTGGTCTGACAGTTACCAATGCTTAATCAGTGAGGCACCTATCTCAGCGATCTGTCTATTTCGT
TCATCCATAGTTGCCTGACTCCCCGTCGTGTAGATAACTACGATACGGGAGGGCTTACCATCTGGCCCCA
GTGCTGCAATGATACCGCGAGACCCACGCTCACCGGCTCCAGATTTATCAGCAATAAACCAGCCAGCCGG
AAGGGCCGAGCGCAGAAGTGGTCCTGCAACTTTATCCGCCTCCATCCAGTCTATTAATTGTTGCCGGGAA
GCTAGAGTAAGTAGTTCGCCAGTTAATAGTTTGCGCAACGTTGTTGCCATTGCTACAGGCATCGTGGTGT
CACGCTCGTCGTTTGGTATGGCTTCATTCAGCTCCGGTTCCCAACGATCAAGGCGAGTTACATGATCCCC
CATGTTGTGCAAAAAAGCGGTTAGCTCCTTCGGTCCTCCGATCGTTGTCAGAAGTAAGTTGGCCGCAGTG
TTATCACTCATGGTTATGGCAGCACTGCATAATTCTCTTACTGTCATGCCATCCGTAAGATGCTTTTCTG
TGACTGGTGAGTACTCAACCAAGTCATTCTGAGAATAGTGTATGCGGCGACCGAGTTGCTCTTGCCCGGC
GTCAATACGGGATAATACCGCGCCACATAGCAGAACTTTAAAAGTGCTCATCATTGGAAAACGTTCTTCG
GGGCGAAAACTCTCAAGGATCTTACCGCTGTTGAGATCCAGTTCGATGTAACCCACTCGTGCACCCAACT
GATCTTCAGCATCTTTTACTTTCACCAGCGTTTCTGGGTGAGCAAAAACAGGAAGGCAAAATGCCGCAAA
AAAGGGAATAAGGGCGACACGGAAATGTTGAATACTCATACTCTTCCTTTTTCAATATTATTGAAGCATT
TATCAGGGTTATTGTCTCATGAGCGGATACATATTTGAATGTATTTAGAAAAATAAACAAATAGGGGTTC
CGCGCACATTTCCCCGAAAAGTGCCACCTGACGTCTAAGAAACCATTATTATCATGACATTAACCTATAA
AAATAGGCGTATCACGAGGCCCTTTCGTCTCGCGCGTTTCGGTGATGACGGTGAAAACCTCTGACACATG
CAGCTCCCGGAGACGGTCACAGCTTGTCTGTAAGCGGATGCCGGGAGCAGACAAGCCCGTCAGGGCGCGT
CAGCGGGTGTTGGCGGGTGTCGGGGCTGGCTTAACTATGCGGCATCAGAGCAGATTGTACTGAGAGTGCA
CCATAAAATTGTAAACGTTAATATTTTGTTAAAATTCGCGTTAAATTTTTGTTAAATCAGCTCATTTTTT
AACCAATAGACCGAAATCGGCAAAATCCCTTATAAATCAAAAGAATAGCCCGAGATAGAGT
[37 nt withheld, positions 1392-1428]
AAAGAACGTGGACTCCAACGTCAAAGG
[141 nt withheld, positions 1456-1596]
G
[46 nt withheld, positions 1598-1643]
A
[95 nt withheld, positions 1645-1739]
TATGCGGTGTGAAATACCGCACAGATGCGTAAGGAGAAAATACCGCATCAGGCGCCCCTGCAGGCAGCTG
CGCGCTCGCTCGCTCACTGAGGCCGCCCGGGCAAAGCCCGGGCGTCGGGCGACCTTTGGTCGCCCGGCCT
CAGTGAGCGAGCGAGCGCGCAGAGAGGGAGTGGCCAACTCCATCACTAGGGGTTCCTGCGGCCGCTCGGT
CCGCACGTGCCACACCGGTCTCCAGATCTTTAAAAAACCTCCCACATCTCCCCCTGAACCTGAAACATAA
AATGAATGCAATTGTTGTTGTTAACTTGTTTATTGCAGCTTATAATGGTTACAAATAAAGCAATAGCATC
ACAAATTTCACAAATAAAGCTAGATGGTTACAAATAAAGCAATAGCATCACAAATTTCACAAATAAACAC
CACGGAATTGTCAGTGCCCAACAGCCGAGCCCCTGTCCAGCAGCGGGCAAGGCAGGCGGCGATGAGTTCC
GCCGTGGCAAGAACTAACCAGGATTTATACAAGGAGGAGAAAATGAAAGCCATACGGGAAGCAATAGCAT
GATACAAAGGCATTAAAGCAGCGTATCCACATAGCGTAAAAGGAGCAACATAGTTAAGAATACCAGTCAA
TCTTTCACAAATTTTGTAATCCAGAGGTTGATTATCTCGAGTCATCAGAATTCTTACTTGTCATCGTCAT
CCTTGTAGTCGATGTCATGATCTTTATAATCACCGTCATGGTCTTTGTAGTCCTTGTACAGCTCTGATCC
AGGGGAAGTGTTGGAGGCTTATGAGGCGGCACCTCCTCCTGTGATGTTGCTGCTGTGGGGGTCTTTGGGA
ACGAGGCCTGCGACTGGACCGGGTGCATCTGCATTCCTGATGGTCTGTACATTTCCTGGAAAGGTCCTCT
TATTCCACTTCTAGTGCCAATTTGTTCCATCATCACAGCTTGAAAGTGACCCAGGCCTTCTTCCTGGCAG
CGATAGATGGGACCCTCCTGAGAGAGGCCGTTGGGCTGGGTGGCCCCTGGGTGGTGAGGTGGGAGGGCAG
CCACAGGGGAAGAGTAAGCCCTGGGCTGAAAGTGACTGGCCGGCCGCTGAGGGGTATAGGGAGGCCCCGT
CTGCAGCATCACACTGTGGGGTGGAAATGCAGATGAACCAAATCCCATTCCTGAACTCAGAGGCGGAGGA
GTTCCATAGAGATACTCGCTGGCTGACAACGAGCTCTGCCGCTTGGTAGCTGCGTTATGGTTGTCCAGGT
CTAAAAATTCTTTGGGACTCTCTGGCCTCTCCATAGATTCATCCAGCTTCTCTTCCTCTGGACCAGGATT
CTGCCCGTCATTTGGGACTTTAGCAGCCACTGCATCCATACGGGTTGGAGAAGTTAAGGCAGCATTCAGT
GTCTCACAGCCTTGCAGACTGGCCATGGCATTCTTATCTGAGAAGAGGGACCTTGGTGGGGGAGGCTGAC
TGGCTGGGGGTCCGCTTGGGCTTCCCTGGGGATGGAGAGGTCTCTGCCAGTCAGAAAAGCTCTGTGGACA
GGCATAGTAAGGAGTTCGCTGATAGTGGTGGTAGGAAGGCTGTGGCGGTGGGTGGTAGGAATACCTCATT
CCTTGTGGGGGGCGATACCGGGGAAAGCCTCCAGAATGTGGGTGGTTAGACTGAAAGCCCCTTGGGGGAA
AATGCTGGGGATGGGATGCTGGGGACTTCCCTCCCATCACAGGGCCCACACCCTGCAGGCCTGGACTGAT
GTGGTAATGGGCAGCTGAATTCGGGTACTCTAGGCCAGGCATATACAGCGGGGGAAACTGGCTCACAGTG
CCTCCCGTCAAACCGGGGTCTGTGCTGGGCGGTGTCGCTGCGTTCTGTCCCGTGCATGGCATGGTTTCCT
GCAACGTTCTGCCTCTGGGGCAGAGCAGCTTTTCGGAACCACTGCTACCAAGGCCCTTCCCCTCCGATCC
ACAAGGAGATGCTTCCCCAATGACTCCGTTCTCGGATAGAGCGCCCCTGTCTGCCACCGTGGAGAGGTCT
CTCACGCACCCTTGGGCGGCTGGGCCGGGGTAGCTGCTATCCGAGGGCCAGGGATTCTTGCCCTTCATTG
CTTTACAGTTGTCCGCAGATTCGGAGGAGCTGCTTTTGAGCTCCGGGCCCACTGTTTCCCTTTCTTGTGG
TGAGCTCTGCCTGGTGCAGTCAGTCTGCAGGGGAGGTGTGGGGTGAGGTAGTTGTGTGAGGTAGACCCCC
TCTGAAGTACCAACACCTGGTGGTTTCTCTTCAAGGCCAGGCAACGGCTCTGCTTGGTCATTCTCAGGCT
CTTGTGCTTCACTGTTCTCCGGTGCCCTCCCAGGGTTGCCCAGGGCAGGCTTGGGGGCTGACACAGTGAC
TGACATTGGGTGAGCTACCTGCGGAAAAGGGCCAGGTAAACGGGGGTGTGCAGGCTGGTGGGGGTGGTAA
GGCACACCTGGGGGGCAGACGCGGGAGGAGAGCTGCTGCATCGCAATCATCTCTGGGCTGTCCATCATGG
AGTCCCCTCCCTGCACCCCCCGAAGAGCCTGGGCAGGTGCTCCAAACAAAGAACTGGGTGCTGGCACTGG
AGGTGGCTGTAACCGATGTCCGGCAGACTTGCAGGGCGGTCGCATGTACCCTGTGGAGAGAAAGGCAAAG
TGGATGTCAGTAAGACCAATAGGTGCCTATCAGAAACGCAAGAGTCTTCTCTGTCTCGACAAGCCCAGTT
TCATAAATTGCTATAAAGTATCCTATACGAAGTTATACTAGTTATTGGTCTCCTTAAACCTGTCTTGTAA
CCTTGATACTTACCTAATCGCCATCTTCCAGCAGGCGCACCATTGCCCCTGTTTCACTATCCAGGTTACG
GATATAGTTCATTACAATATTTACATTGGTCCAGCCACCAGCTTGCATGATCTCCGGTATTGAAACTCCA
GCGCGGGCCATATCTCGCGCGGCTCCGACACGGGCACTGTGTCCAGACCAGGCCAGGTATCTCTGACCAG
AGTCATCCTTAGCGCCGTAAATCAATCGATGAGTTGCTTCAAAAATCCCTTCCAGGGCGCGAGTTGATAG
CTGGCTGGTGGCAGATGGCGCGGCAACACCATTTTTTCTGACCCGGCAAAACAGGTAGTTATTCGGATCA
TCAGCTACACCAGAGACGGAAATCCATCGCTCGACCAGTTTAGTTACCCCCAGGCTAAGTGCCTTCTCTA
CACCTGCGGTGCTAACCAGCGTTTTCGTTCTGCCAATATGGATTAACATTCTCCCACCGTCAGTACGTGA
GATATCTTTAACCCTGATCCTGGCAATTTCGGCTATACGTAACAGGGTGTTATAAGCAATCCCCAGAAAT
GCCAGATTACGTATATCCTGGCAGCGATCGCTATTTTCCATGAGTGAACGAACCTGGTCGAAATCAGTGC
GTTCGAACGCTAGAGCCTGTTTTGCACGTTCACCGGCATCAACGTTTTCTTTTCGGATCCGCCGCATAAC
CAGTGAAACAGCATTGCTGTCACTTGGTCGTGGCAGCCCGGACCGACGATGAAGCATGTTTAGCTGGCCC
AAATGTTGCTGGATGGTTTTTACTGCCAGACCGCGCGCCTGAAGATATAGAAGATAATCGCGAACATCTT
CAGGTTCTGCGGGAAACCATTTCCGGTTATTCAACTTGCACCATGCCGCCCACGACCGGCAAACGGACAG
AAGCATTTTCCAGGTATGCTCAGAAAACGCCTGGCGATCCCTGAACATGTCCATCAGGTTCTTGCGAACC
TCATCACTCGTTGCATCGACCGGTAATGCAGGCAAATTTTGGTGTACGGTCAGTAAATTGGACATGGTGG
CGTACGAGTAACGGCACGGCGTCCACGACACTCCCAGCACCACTGCCGGAGCGCGAGTCTGCGCCCCGCG
ATATATATATGGTGCGCCGTATCCCTCCGCCGCGGCGGAGCCGCCTCGCGCAGAGCGACGCGTGCGGCCG
CAGGAACCCCTAGTGATGGAGTTGGCCACTCCCTCTCTGCGCGCTCGCTCGCTCACTGAGGCCGGGCGAC
CAAAGGTCGCCCGACGCCCGGGCGGCCTCAGTGAGCGAGCGAGCGCGCAGCTGCCTGCAGGACATGTGAG
CAAAAGGCCAGCAAAAGGCCAGGAACCGTAAAAAGGCCGCGTTGCTGGCGTTTTTCCATAGGCTCCGCCC
CCCTGACGAGCATCACAAAAATCGACGCTCAAGTCAGAGGTGGCGAAACCCGACAGGACTATAAAGATAC
CAGGCGTTTCCCCCTGGAAGCTCCCTCGTGCGCTCTCCTGTTCCGACCCTGCCGCTTACCGGATACCTGT
CCGCCTTTCTCCCTTCGGGAAGCGTGGCGCTTTCTCATAGCTCACGCTGTAGGTATCTCAGTTCGGTGTA
GGTCGTTCGCTCCAAGCTGGGCTGTGTGCACGAACCCCCCGTTCAGCCCGACCGCTGCGCCTTATCCGGT
AACTATCGTCTTGAGTCCAACCCGGTAAGACACGACTTATCGCCACTGGCAGCAGCCACTGGTAACAGGA
TTAGCAGAGCGAGGTATGTAGGCGGTGCTACAGAGTTCTTGAAGTGGTGGCCTAACTACGGCTACACTAG
AAGAACAGTATTTGGTATCTGCGCTCTGCTGAAGCCAGTTACCTTCGGAAAAAGAGTTGGTAGCTCTTGA
TCCGGCAAACAAACCACCGCTGGTAGCGGTGGTTTTTTTGTTTGCAAGCAGCAGATTACGCGCAGAAAAA
AAGGATCTCAAGAAGATCCTTTGATCTTTTCTACGGGGTCTGACGCTCAGTGGAACGAAAACTCACGTTA
AGGGATTTTGGTCATGAGATTATCAAAAAGGATCTTCACCTAGATCCTTTTAAATTAAAAATGAAGTTTT
AAATCAATCTAAAGTATATATGA
